Addgene plasmid #208140: AiP1389 - pAAV-AiE2E160m-minBGpromoter-SYFP2-WPRE3-bGHpA
Purpose: Direct-expressing SYFP2 in astrocytes AAV Virus
Depositing lab: Allen Institute for Brain Science & Bosiljka Tasic. Depositing organization: Allen Institute. Publication: A suite of enhancer AAVs and transgenic mouse lines for genetic access to cortical cell types. Ben-Simon Y, Hooper M, Narayan S, Daigle TL, Dwivedi D, Way SW, Oster A, Stafford DA, Mich JK, Taormina MJ, Martinez RA, Opitz-Araya X, Roth JR, Alexander JR, Allen S, Amster A, Arbuckle J, Ayala A, Baker PM, Bakken TE, Barcelli T, Barta S, Bendrick J, Bertagnolli D, Bielstein C, Bishwakarma P, Bowlus J, Boyer G, Brouner K, Casian B, Casper T, Chakka AB, Chakrabarty R, Chance RK, Chavan S, Clark M, Colbert K, Collman F, Daniel S, Departee M, DiValentin P, Donadio N, Dotson N, Egdorf T, Fliss T, Gabitto M, Garcia J, Gary A, Gasperini M, Gloe J, Goldy J, Gore BB, Graybuck L, Greisman N, Haeseleer F, Halterman C, Haradon Z, Hastings SD, Helback O, Ho W, Hockemeyer D, Huang C, Huff S, Hunker A, Johansen N, Jones D, Juneau Z, Kalmbach B, Kannan M, Khem S, Kussick E, Kutsal R, Larsen R, Lee C, Lee AY, Leibly M, Lenz GH, Li S, Liang E, Lusk N, Madigan Z, Malloy J, Malone J, McCue R, Melchor J, Mollenkopf T, Moosman S, Morin E, Newman D, Ng L, Ngo K, Omstead V, Otto S, Oyama A, Pena N, Pham T, Phillips E, Pom CA, Potekhina L, Ransford S, Ray PL, Rette D, Reynoldson C, Rimorin C, Rocha D, Ruiz A, Sanchez REA, Sawyer L, Sedeno-Cortes A, Sevigny JP, Shapovalova N, Shepard N, Shulga L, Sigler AR, Siverts L, Soliman S, Somasundaram S, Staats B, Stewart K, Szelenyi E, Tieu M, Trader C, Tran A, van Velthoven CTJ, Walker M, Wang Y, Weed N, Wirthlin M, Wood T, Wynalda B, Yao Z, Zhou T, Ariza J, Dee N, Reding M, Ronellenfitch K, Mufti S, Sunkin SM, Smith KA, Esposito L, Waters J, Thyagarajan B, Yao S, Lein ES, Zeng H, Levi BP, Ngai J, Ting JT, Tasic B. Cell. 2025 May 16:S0092-8674(25)00513-6. doi: 10.1016/j.cell.2025.05.002. PubMed 40403729.
Backbone
  Vector backbone: rAAV
  Backbone manufacturer: Allen Institute for Brain Science
  Vector type: AAV
Growth in bacteria
  Bacterial resistance: Ampicillin, 100 μg/mL
  Growth temperature: 37°C
  Growth strain: NEB Stable
  Copy number: High Copy
Gene/Insert
  Gene/Insert name: SYFP2
  Species: Synthetic
  Insert size (bp): 720
  Mutation: NA
  Promoter: Beta Globin minimal promoter
  Cloning method: Restriction Enzyme; 5′ cloning site Unknown (unknown if destroyed)
Terms and licenses: Academic/Nonprofit Terms; Industry Terms: Not Available to Industry
Depositor comments: Funded by the Brain Initiative. Please visit https://doi.org/10.1101/2023.09.20.558718 for bioRxiv preprint.
How to cite: AiP1389 - pAAV-AiE2E160m-minBGpromoter-SYFP2-WPRE3-bGHpA was a gift from Allen Institute for Brain Science & Bosiljka Tasic (Addgene plasmid # 208140 ; http://n2t.net/addgene:208140 ; RRID:Addgene_208140)
