[The description below was written by a language model from this plasmid's Addgene catalogue record and pLannotate feature annotations shown in this document.]
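Description:
AiP1389 - pAAV-AiE2E160m-minBGpromoter-SYFP2-WPRE3-bGHpA is a recombinant AAV transfer plasmid of about 4.8 kb, built on an in-house rAAV backbone and intended for packaging into AAV particles that label astrocytes with a yellow fluorescent protein. In bacteria it is maintained as a high-copy plasmid through a ColE1/pUC-type origin and selected with ampicillin via the β-lactamase gene and its native promoter. An f1 phage origin and short remnants of pBR322 bom and rop sequences are also present in the backbone. The use of a recombination-deficient propagation strain is consistent with the need to preserve the repeat-rich ITRs.

The viral genome is bounded by AAV2 inverted terminal repeats, which provide the signals for replication and encapsidation. The annotation detects the right-hand ITR in full, while the left one appears only as two short fragments. Between them, according to the construct name, sits the enhancer AiE2E160m upstream of a minimal beta-globin promoter. Neither element is annotated in the feature table, but there is an unannotated stretch ahead of the coding sequence where they would lie. The minimal promoter has little activity alone, so expression depends on the enhancer, which is what confers astrocyte selectivity. It directly drives SYFP2, a rapidly maturing monomeric yellow fluorescent protein derived from Aequorea victoria, with no recombinase dependence. Downstream are WPRE3, a shortened woodchuck hepatitis virus posttranscriptional element (seen as two WPRE fragments) that boosts transcript stability and expression, and a bovine growth hormone polyadenylation signal. The plasmid belongs to a collection of enhancer AAVs developed for genetic access to specific brain cell types.
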