Features (pLannotate 1.2.2; 14 found; start..end, strand, type, name):
     12..39      +  repeat_region  AAV2 ITR (fragment): inverted terminal repeat of adeno-associated virus serotype 2 inverted
     68..95      +  repeat_region  AAV2 ITR (fragment): inverted terminal repeat of adeno-associated virus serotype 2 inverted
    790..1506    +  CDS            SYFP2: SYFP2 is a basic (constitutively fluorescent) yellow fluorescent protein published in 2006, derived from Aequorea victoria. It is reported to be a very rapidly-maturing monomer with moderate acid sensitivity.
   1546..1703    +  misc_feature   WPRE (fragment): woodchuck hepatitis virus posttranscriptional regulatory element
   1709..1789    +  misc_feature   WPRE (fragment): woodchuck hepatitis virus posttranscriptional regulatory element
   1806..1917    +  polyA_signal   bGH poly(A) signal: bovine growth hormone polyadenylation signal
   2035..2175    +  repeat_region  AAV2 ITR: inverted terminal repeat of adeno-associated virus serotype 2 inverted
   2180..2231    -  misc_feature   bom (fragment): basis of mobility region from pBR322
   2250..2705    +  rep_origin     f1 ori (sequence partly withheld): f1 bacteriophage origin of replication; arrow indicates direction of (+) strand synthesis
   2706..2755    -  misc_feature   bom (fragment): basis of mobility region from pBR322
   2857..2892    -  CDS            rop (fragment): Rop protein, which maintains plasmids at low copy number; rop
   2987..3091    +  promoter       AmpR promoter: bla
   3092..3952    +  CDS            AmpR: β-lactamase; bla; confers resistance to ampicillin, carbenicillin, and related antibiotics
   4123..4711    +  rep_origin     ori: high-copy-number ColE1/pMB1/pBR322/pUC origin of replication
>Addgene plasmid #208140 | AiP1389 - pAAV-AiE2E160m-minBGpromoter-SYFP2-WPRE3-bGHpA | addgene full sequence | sequence record 410571 | Addgene NGS Result
CCTGCAGGCAGCTGCGCGCTCGCTCGCTCACTGAGGCCGCCCGGGCGTCGGGCGACCTTTGGTCGCCCGG
CCTCAGTGAGCGAGCGAGCGCGCAGAGAGGGAGTGGCCAACTCCATCACTAGGGGTTCCTGCGGCCGCAC
GCGTGCCCTGTCTCTAAAAACAAAAATCCAAATTCTGTGTTGTAGAGTTTATTTTCCTTCAGTGTGATAG
TCAGGGTCTGAGCCTGCCTCACAGTGAGCATGGAGGGCAGTTACAGCCAGCATGGACGACCTCTGTCCTG
ACTGGAATGTGGCTCTGGAAGGTTTTTTTTGTTTGTTTGTTTTTTTGGCTTCTGCTTCTATGCCACGACT
CTTGTACCCAGTGTAGAGAACTTGGTGTTTCCCCTGGGGGTGCTACACATCACCCCTCTCCTAGATTCTG
GCCTCGTCCCCTTCTCAAGGTCATCAGCACTAGGGCAGGCTTCTATTTAACCTTGGACTTAATTCTAGAA
GCCATGCCTCTCCCTTCTTGACTTGTTGCCATTAAAGGCACTTTGCAAAGCTTCTTCGGTTCCCTGGCAA
TCTTGCAGCAGCCTGGGGGAGCCCTTGTCTTAGCTGCTCCTGCCTTCTGCCCTCCTTTCTCTAAAGTTTT
CTTTCTCAGCGCCCTTCTCTCTGAGACAAGGCTGCTCTAGGGCAGTCCTCCCCTCCTCCCGAGCTCGGGC
TGGGCATAAAAGTCAGGGCAGAGCCATCTATTGCTTACATTTGCTTCTGGGATCCAGATCTTTCGAAGCT
AGCGCTACCGGTCGCCACCATGGTGAGCAAGGGCGAGGAGCTGTTCACCGGGGTGGTGCCCATCCTGGTC
GAGCTGGACGGCGACGTAAACGGCCACAAGTTCAGCGTGTCCGGCGAGGGCGAGGGCGATGCCACCTACG
GCAAGCTGACCCTGAAGCTGATCTGCACCACCGGCAAGCTGCCCGTGCCCTGGCCCACCCTCGTGACCAC
CCTGGGCTACGGCGTGCAGTGCTTCGCCCGCTACCCCGACCACATGAAGCAGCACGACTTCTTCAAGTCC
GCCATGCCCGAAGGCTACGTCCAGGAGCGCACCATCTTCTTCAAGGACGACGGCAACTACAAGACCCGCG
CCGAGGTGAAGTTCGAGGGCGACACCCTGGTGAACCGCATCGAGCTGAAGGGCATCGACTTCAAGGAGGA
CGGCAACATCCTGGGGCACAAGCTGGAGTACAACTACAACAGCCACAACGTCTATATCACCGCCGACAAG
CAGAAGAACGGCATCAAGGCCAACTTCAAGATCCGCCACAACATCGAGGACGGCGGCGTGCAGCTCGCCG
ACCACTACCAGCAGAACACCCCCATCGGCGACGGCCCCGTGCTGCTGCCCGACAACCACTACCTGAGCTA
CCAGTCCAAGCTGAGCAAAGACCCCAACGAGAAGCGCGATCACATGGTCCTGCTGGAGTTCGTGACCGCC
GCCGGGATCACTCTCGGCATGGACGAGCTGTACAAGTAAGTCGACGGCGCGCCGCGGCCGCGAATTCGAT
ATCATAATCAACCTCTGGATTACAAAATTTGTGAAAGATTGACTGGTATTCTTAACTATGTTGCTCCTTT
TACGCTATGTGGATACGCTGCTTTAATGCCTTTGTATCATGCTATTGCTTCCCGTATGGCTTTCATTTTC
TCCTCCTTGTATAAATCCTGGTTAGTTCTTGCCACGGCGGAACTCATCGCCGCCTGCCTTGCCCGCTGCT
GGACAGGGGCTCGGCTGTTGGGCACTGACAATTCCGTGGCTCGAGAGATCTTCGACTGTGCCTTCTAGTT
GCCAGCCATCTGTTGTTTGCCCCTCCCCCGTGCCTTCCTTGACCCTGGAAGGTGCCACTCCCACTGTCCT
TTCCTAATAAAATGAGGAAATTGCATCGCATTGTCTGAGTAGGTGTCATTCTATTCTGGGGGGTGGGGTG
GGGCAGGACAGCAAGGGGGAGGATTGGGAAGACAATAGCAGGCATGAGATCTCACGTGCGGACCGAGCGG
CCGCAGGAACCCCTAGTGATGGAGTTGGCCACTCCCTCTCTGCGCGCTCGCTCGCTCACTGAGGCCGGGC
GACCAAAGGTCGCCCGACGCCCGGGCTTTGCCCGGGCGGCCTCAGTGAGCGAGCGAGCGCGCAGCTGCCT
GCAGGGGCGCCTGATGCGGTATTTTCTCCTTACGCATCTGTGCGGTATTTCACACCGCATA
[95 nt withheld, positions 2232-2326]
T
[46 nt withheld, positions 2328-2373]
C
[141 nt withheld, positions 2375-2515]
CCTTTGACGTTGGAGTCCACGTTCTTT
[37 nt withheld, positions 2543-2579]
ACTCTATCTCGGGCTATTCTTTTGATTTATAAGGGATTTTGCCGATTTCGGTCTATTGGTTAAAAAATGA
GCTGATTTAACAAAAATTTAACGCGAATTTTAACAAAATATTAACGTTTACAATTTTATGGTGCACTCTC
AGTACAATCTGCTCTGATGCCGCATAGTTAAGCCAGCCCCGACACCCGCCAACACCCGCTGACGCGCCCT
GACGGGCTTGTCTGCTCCCGGCATCCGCTTACAGACAAGCTGTGACCGTCTCCGGGAGCTGCATGTGTCA
GAGGTTTTCACCGTCATCACCGAAACGCGCGAGACGAAAGGGCCTCGTGATACGCCTATTTTTATAGGTT
AATGTCATGATAATAATGGTTTCTTAGACGTCAGGTGGCACTTTTCGGGGAAATGTGCGCGGAACCCCTA
TTTGTTTATTTTTCTAAATACATTCAAATATGTATCCGCTCATGAGACAATAACCCTGATAAATGCTTCA
ATAATATTGAAAAAGGAAGAGTATGAGTATTCAACATTTCCGTGTCGCCCTTATTCCCTTTTTTGCGGCA
TTTTGCCTTCCTGTTTTTGCTCACCCAGAAACGCTGGTGAAAGTAAAAGATGCTGAAGATCAGTTGGGTG
CACGAGTGGGTTACATCGAACTGGATCTCAACAGCGGTAAGATCCTTGAGAGTTTTCGCCCCGAAGAACG
TTTTCCAATGATGAGCACTTTTAAAGTTCTGCTATGTGGCGCGGTATTATCCCGTATTGACGCCGGGCAA
GAGCAACTCGGTCGCCGCATACACTATTCTCAGAATGACTTGGTTGAGTACTCACCAGTCACAGAAAAGC
ATCTTACGGATGGCATGACAGTAAGAGAATTATGCAGTGCTGCCATAACCATGAGTGATAACACTGCGGC
CAACTTACTTCTGACAACGATCGGAGGACCGAAGGAGCTAACCGCTTTTTTGCACAACATGGGGGATCAT
GTAACTCGCCTTGATCGTTGGGAACCGGAGCTGAATGAAGCCATACCAAACGACGAGCGTGACACCACGA
TGCCTGTAGCAATGGCAACAACGTTGCGCAAACTATTAACTGGCGAACTACTTACTCTAGCTTCCCGGCA
ACAATTAATAGACTGGATGGAGGCGGATAAAGTTGCAGGACCACTTCTGCGCTCGGCCCTTCCGGCTGGC
TGGTTTATTGCTGATAAATCTGGAGCCGGTGAGCGTGGGTCTCGCGGTATCATTGCAGCACTGGGGCCAG
ATGGTAAGCCCTCCCGTATCGTAGTTATCTACACGACGGGGAGTCAGGCAACTATGGATGAACGAAATAG
ACAGATCGCTGAGATAGGTGCCTCACTGATTAAGCATTGGTAACTGTCAGACCAAGTTTACTCATATATA
CTTTAGATTGATTTAAAACTTCATTTTTAATTTAAAAGGATCTAGGTGAAGATCCTTTTTGATAATCTCA
TGACCAAAATCCCTTAACGTGAGTTTTCGTTCCACTGAGCGTCAGACCCCGTAGAAAAGATCAAAGGATC
TTCTTGAGATCCTTTTTTTCTGCGCGTAATCTGCTGCTTGCAAACAAAAAAACCACCGCTACCAGCGGTG
GTTTGTTTGCCGGATCAAGAGCTACCAACTCTTTTTCCGAAGGTAACTGGCTTCAGCAGAGCGCAGATAC
CAAATACTGTTCTTCTAGTGTAGCCGTAGTTAGGCCACCACTTCAAGAACTCTGTAGCACCGCCTACATA
CCTCGCTCTGCTAATCCTGTTACCAGTGGCTGCTGCCAGTGGCGATAAGTCGTGTCTTACCGGGTTGGAC
TCAAGACGATAGTTACCGGATAAGGCGCAGCGGTCGGGCTGAACGGGGGGTTCGTGCACACAGCCCAGCT
TGGAGCGAACGACCTACACCGAACTGAGATACCTACAGCGTGAGCTATGAGAAAGCGCCACGCTTCCCGA
AGGGAGAAAGGCGGACAGGTATCCGGTAAGCGGCAGGGTCGGAACAGGAGAGCGCACGAGGGAGCTTCCA
GGGGGAAACGCCTGGTATCTTTATAGTCCTGTCGGGTTTCGCCACCTCTGACTTGAGCGTCGATTTTTGT
GATGCTCGTCAGGGGGGCGGAGCCTATGGAAAAACGCCAGCAACGCGGCCTTTTTACGGTTCCTGGCCTT
TTGCTGGCCTTTTGCTCACATGT
